Addgene plasmid #227188: pKDC.118
Purpose: T7 IPTG-driven Cas13a
Depositing lab: Seth Shipman. Depositing organization: J. David Gladstone Institutes. Publication: Continuous multiplexed phage genome editing using recombitrons. Fishman CB, Crawford KD, Bhattarai-Kline S, Poola D, Zhang K, Gonzalez-Delgado A, Rojas-Montero M, Shipman SL. Nat Biotechnol. 2024 Sep 5. doi: 10.1038/s41587-024-02370-5. PubMed 39237706.
Backbone
  Vector backbone: pCFDuet
  Vector type: Bacterial Expression
Growth in bacteria
  Bacterial resistance: Spectinomycin, 50 μg/mL
  Growth temperature: 37°C
  Growth strain: DH5alpha
  Copy number: High Copy
Gene/Insert
  Gene/Insert name: LbuCas13a
  Species: L. buccalis
  Cloning method: Gibson Cloning
Terms and licenses: Academic/Nonprofit Terms; Industry Terms: Not Available to Industry
How to cite: pKDC.118 was a gift from Seth Shipman (Addgene plasmid # 227188 ; http://n2t.net/addgene:227188 ; RRID:Addgene_227188)
