[The description below was written by a language model from this plasmid's Addgene catalogue record and pLannotate feature annotations shown in this document.]
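Description:
pKDC.118 is a 6,890 nt bacterial expression plasmid built on a Duet-type backbone (recorded as pCFDuet) that places the Cas13a gene from Leptotrichia buccalis (LbuCas13a, also known as C2c2) under IPTG-inducible T7 control. It replicates in E. coli from the CloDF13 (CDF) origin, which is compatible with other common origin families and so allows the plasmid to coexist with additional plasmids in the same cell. Selection is through the aadA aminoglycoside adenylyltransferase gene (SmR), which confers spectinomycin and streptomycin resistance and is annotated here downstream of an AmpR (bla) promoter. The catalogue lists the plasmid as high copy.

The expression cassette consists of a T7 promoter immediately followed by a lac operator, the efficient ribosome binding site from phage T7 gene 10, the Cas13a coding sequence and a T7 terminator. The plasmid also carries lacI with its own promoter, so the lac repressor it encodes occupies the operator and holds transcription off until IPTG is added. Expression also requires a host that supplies T7 RNA polymerase. No epitope or purification tags are annotated on the Cas13a reading frame, and no crRNA or guide cassette appears in the feature table, so the guide RNA would presumably be supplied from another construct. Two very short fragments annotated as TcR and a CAP binding site flank the lacI region and appear to be backbone remnants rather than functional elements.

Cas13a is an RNA-guided, RNA-targeting CRISPR effector. The associated publication concerns continuous multiplexed phage genome editing with recombitrons, but the record does not state the precise role of this plasmid in that work beyond inducible Cas13a expression.
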