Features (pLannotate 1.2.2; 13 found; start..end, strand, type, name):
      3..27      +  protein_bind   lac operator: The lac repressor binds to the lac operator to inhibit transcription in E. coli. This inhibition can be relieved by adding lactose or isopropyl-β-D-thiogalactopyranoside (IPTG). lac repressor encoded by lacI
     42..64      +  RBS            RBS: efficient ribosome binding site from bacteriophage T7 gene 10 (Olins and Rangwala, 1989)
     71..3547    +  CDS            cas13a: CS13A_LEPBD - Also known as c2c2
   3571..3618    +  terminator     T7 terminator: transcription terminator for bacteriophage T7 RNA polymerase
   3789..4580    -  CDS            SmR: aminoglycoside adenylyltransferase (Murphy, 1985); aadA; confers resistance to spectinomycin and streptomycin
   4581..4672    -  promoter       AmpR promoter: bla
   4720..5458    -  rep_origin     CloDF13 ori: Plasmids containing the CloDF13 (CDF) origin of replication can be propagated in E. coli cells that contain additional plasmids with compatible origins.
   5555..5619    -  CDS            TcR (fragment): tetracycline efflux protein; tet; confers resistance to tetracycline
   5634..5655    -  protein_bind   CAP binding site: CAP binding activates transcription in the presence of cAMP. E. coli catabolite activator protein
   5668..6750    -  CDS            lacI: lac repressor; lacI; The lac repressor binds to the lac operator to inhibit transcription in E. coli. This inhibition can be relieved by adding lactose or isopropyl-β-D-thiogalactopyranoside (IPTG).
   6751..6828    -  promoter       lacI promoter: lacI
   6836..6871    -  CDS            TcR (fragment): tetracycline efflux protein; tet; confers resistance to tetracycline
   6874..2       +  promoter       T7 promoter (across the origin): promoter for bacteriophage T7 RNA polymerase
>Addgene plasmid #227188 | pKDC.118 | addgene full sequence | sequence record 449187 | Addgene NGS Result
GGGGAATTGTGAGCGGATAACAATTCCCCTGTAGAAATAATTTTGTTTAACTTTAATAAGGAGATATACC
ATGAAAGTGACGAAGGTAGGAGGCATTTCGCATAAGAAGTACACGTCCGAAGGCCGCTTAGTGAAGTCAG
AATCGGAAGAAAATCGCACAGACGAACGTCTGTCGGCGTTGCTTAATATGCGCCTTGACATGTATATCAA
GAATCCCAGCAGCACGGAAACCAAGGAAAATCAAAAACGCATTGGGAAATTAAAGAAATTCTTCTCAAAC
AAAATGGTCTATCTTAAAGACAATACCTTGAGTTTGAAGAATGGGAAAAAGGAGAACATTGATCGTGAGT
ATTCTGAGACTGACATCCTTGAGAGCGATGTCCGTGACAAGAAAAACTTCGCCGTGTTGAAAAAGATCTA
TCTGAATGAAAACGTGAACTCGGAGGAATTGGAAGTTTTTCGTAACGACATTAAGAAGAAACTGAACAAA
ATCAACAGCCTGAAGTACTCATTTGAAAAGAATAAGGCGAATTATCAAAAGATTAATGAGAATAACATCG
AGAAGGTTGAAGGTAAGTCAAAGCGTAACATTATTTACGATTATTATCGTGAGTCAGCGAAACGTGACGC
TTATGTAAGCAATGTGAAAGAAGCCTTTGATAAGCTTTACAAGGAAGAGGACATTGCAAAACTTGTTCTT
GAAATTGAGAACCTTACGAAGTTAGAGAAATACAAGATTCGCGAGTTCTACCACGAAATTATTGGACGTA
AGAATGACAAGGAAAACTTTGCAAAAATCATCTACGAAGAAATCCAGAATGTTAATAACATGAAAGAGTT
GATCGAGAAGGTACCGGACATGAGTGAGTTGAAAAAGAGCCAAGTATTTTACAAGTATTACTTAGACAAA
GAAGAGTTGAACGACAAGAACATCAAATACGCGTTTTGTCATTTCGTGGAAATCGAAATGAGTCAGTTGC
TGAAGAACTACGTATATAAGCGCTTAAGTAATATCTCGAATGACAAAATTAAGCGTATCTTTGAATACCA
GAACTTGAAAAAATTGATCGAAAATAAGCTGTTAAACAAACTTGACACGTACGTCCGTAATTGTGGAAAG
TATAATTATTATTTGCAAGACGGCGAAATTGCCACTTCAGATTTCATCGCCCGCAACCGTCAGAATGAAG
CGTTTCTTCGCAACATCATTGGGGTGTCATCTGTGGCCTACTTTTCTCTTCGCAACATTCTTGAAACGGA
GAACGAGAATGATATTACTGGGCGTATGCGCGGCAAAACAGTTAAGAACAATAAAGGTGAAGAGAAGTAC
GTGTCCGGAGAAGTTGATAAGATCTATAATGAAAATAAGAAGAACGAGGTTAAGGAGAACTTAAAAATGT
TCTATTCGTACGATTTCAATATGGACAACAAGAATGAAATCGAAGATTTCTTCGCCAACATCGACGAGGC
GATTTCTTCCATCCGTCACGGTATTGTCCACTTCAACTTGGAATTAGAAGGTAAGGATATCTTTGCGTTC
AAGAACATTGCGCCATCCGAAATCTCAAAGAAGATGTTTCAGAATGAGATTAACGAGAAAAAACTGAAAT
TGAAGATCTTTCGTCAACTGAACTCTGCCAACGTGTTCCGCTATCTCGAAAAGTATAAAATTCTGAATTA
CCTTAAACGTACACGCTTCGAGTTTGTCAATAAAAATATCCCATTCGTCCCGTCTTTCACCAAATTATAT
TCGCGCATTGATGACCTGAAGAATAGTCTTGGGATTTACTGGAAAACTCCGAAAACAAACGACGACAATA
AGACTAAGGAGATTATTGATGCCCAAATCTATTTGCTTAAAAACATCTATTACGGGGAGTTCCTGAATTA
TTTCATGTCGAACAATGGTAATTTCTTTGAGATTTCTAAAGAAATCATCGAATTGAACAAGAACGATAAA
CGCAACTTAAAGACTGGGTTTTACAAGCTGCAAAAGTTTGAAGACATCCAGGAGAAGATTCCAAAGGAAT
ACTTGGCGAATATCCAGTCCCTGTACATGATTAATGCCGGTAATCAGGACGAAGAAGAAAAGGACACTTA
TATTGATTTCATTCAAAAGATCTTCTTAAAGGGATTTATGACGTATCTTGCTAATAACGGTCGTTTAAGT
CTGATTTACATCGGCTCGGATGAAGAAACAAATACGTCATTAGCAGAAAAGAAGCAAGAGTTTGACAAGT
TCTTGAAGAAGTACGAGCAGAACAATAATATCAAGATCCCCTATGAGATCAATGAATTCCTGCGTGAGAT
CAAACTGGGAAACATCCTGAAGTATACTGAGCGTTTAAACATGTTCTACCTTATCTTAAAGCTTTTGAAT
CACAAGGAGCTGACAAATCTGAAGGGTAGTCTTGAAAAATATCAGTCTGCCAATAAGGAAGAAGCGTTCT
CTGACCAATTGGAGTTAATTAACCTGCTTAACCTTGACAACAACCGCGTGACGGAAGACTTCGAATTAGA
GGCCGACGAGATTGGAAAATTTCTTGATTTCAATGGCAACAAAGTTAAGGATAACAAGGAACTGAAAAAG
TTCGATACAAACAAGATCTACTTTGACGGCGAGAACATTATCAAACACCGTGCCTTCTACAATATTAAGA
AATATGGCATGTTAAACTTACTGGAGAAAATTGCCGACAAGGCTGGATACAAGATCTCGATCGAAGAGCT
GAAGAAATACTCCAATAAAAAGAATGAGATCGAGAAGAACCATAAGATGCAGGAAAATCTGCACCGCAAA
TACGCTCGTCCCCGTAAAGACGAGAAGTTTACAGATGAGGACTATGAAAGTTACAAGCAAGCTATTGAGA
ATATTGAGGAGTACACCCACCTTAAGAACAAGGTAGAATTCAATGAGCTGAATTTACTGCAGGGCCTGTT
GCTGCGCATTTTACATCGTTTAGTCGGATATACCTCAATTTGGGAACGCGATCTGCGCTTCCGCCTTAAA
GGTGAGTTCCCAGAAAACCAATACATCGAAGAGATCTTCAACTTTGAAAATAAGAAGAACGTGAAGTACA
AAGGGGGTCAGATTGTAGAGAAATACATTAAATTCTACAAGGAATTACATCAAAATGATGAAGTTAAGAT
CAACAAGTACAGTTCCGCGAATATCAAGGTGTTGAAGCAAGAAAAGAAGGACCTTTATATTCGCAATTAC
ATCGCCCACTTCAATTATATTCCTCACGCCGAGATCTCACTGCTGGAAGTCCTTGAAAATTTGCGTAAAT
TGCTGTCCTACGATCGCAAACTGAAAAATGCCGTAATGAAATCAGTAGTTGATATCCTTAAGGAGTATGG
TTTTGTAGCCACATTCAAAATCGGGGCGGACAAGAAGATCGGTATTCAGACACTGGAGAGCGAAAAAATC
GTGCATCTTAAGAATCTTAAGAAGAAGAAGTTAATGACTGACCGCAATTCCGAGGAACTTTGCAAATTGG
TGAAGATTATGTTTGAATACAAAATGGAAGAGAAAAAGTCTGAAAACCTGCTGCCACCGCTGAGCAATAA
CTAGCATAACCCCTTGGGGCCTCTAAACGGGTCTTGAGGGGTTTTTTGCTGAAACCTCAGGCATTTGAGA
AGCACACGGTCACACTGCTTCCGGTAGTCAATAAACCGGTAAACCAGCAATAGACATAAGCGGCTATTTA
ACGACCCTGCCCTGAACCGACGACCGGGTCATCGTGGCCGGATCTTGCGGCCCCTCGGCTTGAACGAATT
GTTAGACATTATTTGCCGACTACCTTGGTGATCTCGCCTTTCACGTAGTGGACAAATTCTTCCAACTGAT
CTGCGCGCGAGGCCAAGCGATCTTCTTCTTGTCCAAGATAAGCCTGTCTAGCTTCAAGTATGACGGGCTG
ATACTGGGCCGGCAGGCGCTCCATTGCCCAGTCGGCAGCGACATCCTTCGGCGCGATTTTGCCGGTTACT
GCGCTGTACCAAATGCGGGACAACGTAAGCACTACATTTCGCTCATCGCCAGCCCAGTCGGGCGGCGAGT
TCCATAGCGTTAAGGTTTCATTTAGCGCCTCAAATAGATCCTGTTCAGGAACCGGATCAAAGAGTTCCTC
CGCCGCTGGACCTACCAAGGCAACGCTATGTTCTCTTGCTTTTGTCAGCAAGATAGCCAGATCAATGTCG
ATCGTGGCTGGCTCGAAGATACCTGCAAGAATGTCATTGCGCTGCCATTCTCCAAATTGCAGTTCGCGCT
TAGCTGGATAACGCCACGGAATGATGTCGTCGTGCACAACAATGGTGACTTCTACAGCGCGGAGAATCTC
GCTCTCTCCAGGGGAAGCCGAAGTTTCCAAAAGGTCGTTGATCAAAGCTCGCCGCGTTGTTTCATCAAGC
CTTACGGTCACCGTAACCAGCAAATCAATATCACTGTGTGGCTTCAGGCCGCCATCCACTGCGGAGCCGT
ACAAATGTACGGCCAGCAACGTCGGTTCGAGATGGCGCTCGATGACGCCAACTACCTCTGATAGTTGAGT
CGATACTTCGGCGATCACCGCTTCCCTCATACTCTTCCTTTTTCAATATTATTGAAGCATTTATCAGGGT
TATTGTCTCATGAGCGGATACATATTTGAATGTATTTAGAAAAATAAACAAATAGCTAGCTCACTCGGTC
GCTACGCTCCGGGCGTGAGACTGCGGCGGGCGCTGCGGACACATACAAAGTTACCCACAGATTCCGTGGA
TAAGCAGGGGACTAACATGTGAGGCAAAACAGCAGGGCCGCGCCGGTGGCGTTTTTCCATAGGCTCCGCC
CTCCTGCCAGAGTTCACATAAACAGACGCTTTTCCGGTGCATCTGTGGGAGCCGTGAGGCTCAACCATGA
ATCTGACAGTACGGGCGAAACCCGACAGGACTTAAAGATCCCCACCGTTTCCGGCGGGTCGCTCCCTCTT
GCGCTCTCCTGTTCCGACCCTGCCGTTTACCGGATACCTGTTCCGCCTTTCTCCCTTACGGGAAGTGTGG
CGCTTTCTCATAGCTCACACACTGGTATCTCGGCTCGGTGTAGGTCGTTCGCTCCAAGCTGGGCTGTAAG
CAAGAACTCCCCGTTCAGCCCGACTGCTGCGCCTTATCCGGTAACTGTTCACTTGAGTCCAACCCGGAAA
AGCACGGTAAAACGCCACTGGCAGCAGCCATTGGTAACTGGGAGTTCGCAGAGGATTTGTTTAGCTAAAC
ACGCGGTTGCTCTTGAAGTGTGCGCCAAAGTCCGGCTACACTGGAAGGACAGATTTGGTTGCTGTGCTCT
GCGAAAGCCAGTTACCACGGTTAAGCAGTTCCCCAACTGACTTAACCTTCGATCAAACCACCTCCCCAGG
TGGTTTTTTCGTTTACAGGGCAAAAGATTACGCGCAGAAAAAAAGGATCTCAAGAAGATCCTTTGATCTT
TTCTACTGAACCGCTCTAGATTTCAGTGCAATTTATCTCTTCAAATGTAGCACCTGAAGTCAGCCCCATA
CGATATAAGTTGTAATTCTCATGTTAGTCATGCCCCGCGCCCACCGGAAGGAGCTGACTGGGTTGAAGGC
TCTCAAGGGCATCGGTCGAGATCCCGGTGCCTAATGAGTGAGCTAACTTACATTAATTGCGTTGCGCTCA
CTGCCCGCTTTCCAGTCGGGAAACCTGTCGTGCCAGCTGCATTAATGAATCGGCCAACGCGCGGGGAGAG
GCGGTTTGCGTATTGGGCGCCAGGGTGGTTTTTCTTTTCACCAGTGAGACGGGCAACAGCTGATTGCCCT
TCACCGCCTGGCCCTGAGAGAGTTGCAGCAAGCGGTCCACGCTGGTTTGCCCCAGCAGGCGAAAATCCTG
TTTGATGGTGGTTAACGGCGGGATATAACATGAGCTGTCTTCGGTATCGTCGTATCCCACTACCGAGATG
TCCGCACCAACGCGCAGCCCGGACTCGGTAATGGCGCGCATTGCGCCCAGCGCCATCTGATCGTTGGCAA
CCAGCATCGCAGTGGGAACGATGCCCTCATTCAGCATTTGCATGGTTTGTTGAAAACCGGACATGGCACT
CCAGTCGCCTTCCCGTTCCGCTATCGGCTGAATTTGATTGCGAGTGAGATATTTATGCCAGCCAGCCAGA
CGCAGACGCGCCGAGACAGAACTTAATGGGCCCGCTAACAGCGCGATTTGCTGGTGACCCAATGCGACCA
GATGCTCCACGCCCAGTCGCGTACCGTCTTCATGGGAGAAAATAATACTGTTGATGGGTGTCTGGTCAGA
GACATCAAGAAATAACGCCGGAACATTAGTGCAGGCAGCTTCCACAGCAATGGCATCCTGGTCATCCAGC
GGATAGTTAATGATCAGCCCACTGACGCGTTGCGCGAGAAGATTGTGCACCGCCGCTTTACAGGCTTCGA
CGCCGCTTCGTTCTACCATCGACACCACCACGCTGGCACCCAGTTGATCGGCGCGAGATTTAATCGCCGC
GACAATTTGCGACGGCGCGTGCAGGGCCAGACTGGAGGTGGCAACGCCAATCAGCAACGACTGTTTGCCC
GCCAGTTGTTGTGCCACGCGGTTGGGAATGTAATTCAGCTCCGCCATCGCCGCTTCCACTTTTTCCCGCG
TTTTCGCAGAAACGTGGCTGGCCTGGTTCACCACGCGGGAAACGGTCTGATAAGAGACACCGGCATACTC
TGCGACATCGTATAACGTTACTGGTTTCACATTCACCACCCTGAATTGACTCTCTTCCGGGCGCTATCAT
GCCATACCGCGAAAGGTTTTGCGCCATTCGATGGTGTCCGGGATCTCGACGCTCTCCCTTATGCGACTCC
TGCATTAGGAAATTAATACGACTCACTATA
